>Addgene plasmid #117839 | spisPink chromoprotein | addgene full sequence | sequence record 252063 | Addgene NGS Result
ATTTCAGATAAAAAAAATCCTTAGCTTTCGCTAAGGATGATTTCTGGAATTCGCGGCCGCTTCTAGAGTT
TACGGCTAGCTCAGTCCTAGGTACAATGCTAGCTACTAGAGATTTAATAGGAGGTAGTTGATGTCGCACT
CAAAACAAGCACTGGCAGATACGATGAAAATGACGTGGCTGATGGAAGGTTCGGTCAACGGTCACGCCTT
TACGATTGAAGGCGAAGGTACCGGCAAACCGTATGAAGGTAAACAGAGTGGCACCTTTCGTGTTACGAAA
GGCGGTCCGCTGCCGTTTGCGTTTGATATTGTCGCTCCGACCCTGAAATACGGTTTCAAATGCTTCATGA
AATACCCGGCGGATATTCCGGACTACTTTAAACTGGCCTTCCCGGAAGGCCTGACGTACGATCGTAAAAT
TGCGTTTGAAGACGGCGGTTGTGCGACCGCCACGGTCGAAATGAGCCTGAAGGGTAACACCCTGGTGCAT
AAAACGAACTTTCAGGGCGGTAATTTCCCGATTGATGGTCCGGTGATGCAAAAACGCACCCTGGGCTGGG
AACCGACCTCTGAAAAAATGACGCCGTGCGATGGTATTATCAAAGGCGACACCATCATGTACCTGATGGT
TGAAGGCGGTAAAACGCTGAAATGTCGTTATGAAAACAATTACCGCGCCAACAAACCAGTGCTGATGCCG
CCGAGCCACTTTGTGGATCTGCGTCTGACCCGCACGAATCTGGATAAAGAAGGTCTGGCGTTCAAACTGG
AAGAATATGCTGTTGCCCGTGTGCTGGAAGTGTAATAATACTAGTAGCGGCCGCTGCAGTCCGGCAAAAA
AGGGCAAGGTGTCACCACCCTGCCCTTTTTCTTTAAAACCGAAAAGATTACTTCGCGTTATGCAGGCTTC
CTCGCTCACTGACTCGCTGCGCTCGGTCGTTCGGCTGCGGCGAGCGGTATCAGCTCACTCAAAGGCGGTA
ATACGGTTATCCACAGAATCAGGGGATAACGCAGGAAAGAACATGTGAGCAAAAGGCCAGCAAAAGGCCA
GGAACCGTAAAAAGGCCGCGTTGCTGGCGTTTTTCCACAGGCTCCGCCCCCCTGACGAGCATCACAAAAA
TCGACGCTCAAGTCAGAGGTGGCGAAACCCGACAGGACTATAAAGATACCAGGCGTTTCCCCCTGGAAGC
TCCCTCGTGCGCTCTCCTGTTCCGACCCTGCCGCTTACCGGATACCTGTCCGCCTTTCTCCCTTCGGGAA
GCGTGGCGCTTTCTCATAGCTCACGCTGTAGGTATCTCAGTTCGGTGTAGGTCGTTCGCTCCAAGCTGGG
CTGTGTGCACGAACCCCCCGTTCAGCCCGACCGCTGCGCCTTATCCGGTAACTATCGTCTTGAGTCCAAC
CCGGTAAGACACGACTTATCGCCACTGGCAGCAGCCACTGGTAACAGGATTAGCAGAGCGAGGTATGTAG
GCGGTGCTACAGAGTTCTTGAAGTGGTGGCCTAACTACGGCTACACTAGAAGAACAGTATTTGGTATCTG
CGCTCTGCTGAAGCCAGTTACCTTCGGAAAAAGAGTTGGTAGCTCTTGATCCGGCAAACAAACCACCGCT
GGTAGCGGTGGTTTTTTTGTTTGCAAGCAGCAGATTACGCGCAGAAAAAAAGGATCTCAAGAAGATCCTT
TGATCTTTTCTACGGGGTCTGACGCTCAGTGGAACGAAAACTCACGTTAAGGGATTTTGGTCATGAGATT
ATCAAAAAGGATCTTCACCTAGATCCTTTTAAATTAAAAATGAAGTTTTAAATCAATCTAAAGTATATAT
GAGTAAACTTGGTCTGACAGCTCGAGGCTTGGATTCTCACCAATAAAAAACGCCCGGCGGCAACCGAGCG
TTCTGAACAAATCCAGATGGAGTTCTGAGGTCATTACTGGATCTATCAACAGGAGTCCAAGCGAGCTCGA
TATCAAATTACGCCCCGCCCTGCCACTCATCGCAGTACTGTTGTAATTCATTAAGCATTCTGCCGACATG
GAAGCCATCACAAACGGCATGATGAACCTGAATCGCCAGCGGCATCAGCACCTTGTCGCCTTGCGTATAA
TATTTGCCCATGGTGAAAACGGGGGCGAAGAAGTTGTCCATATTGGCCACGTTTAAATCAAAACTGGTGA
AACTCACCCAGGGATTGGCTGAGACGAAAAACATATTCTCAATAAACCCTTTAGGGAAATAGGCCAGGTT
TTCACCGTAACACGCCACATCTTGCGAATATATGTGTAGAAACTGCCGGAAATCGTCGTGGTATTCACTC
CAGAGCGATGAAAACGTTTCAGTTTGCTCATGGAAAACGGTGTAACAAGGGTGAACACTATCCCATATCA
CCAGCTCACCGTCTTTCATTGCCATACGAAATTCCGGATGAGCATTCATCAGGCGGGCAAGAATGTGAAT
AAAGGCCGGATAAAACTTGTGCTTATTTTTCTTTACGGTCTTTAAAAAGGCCGTAATATCCAGCTGAACG
GTCTGGTTATAGGTACATTGAGCAACTGACTGAAATGCCTCAAAATGTTCTTTACGATGCCATTGGGATA
TATCAACGGTGGTATATCCAGTGATTTTTTTCTCCATTTTAGCTTCCTTAGCTCCTGAAAATCTCGATAA
CTCAAAAAATACGCCCGGTAGTGATCTTATTTCATTATGGTGAAAGTTGGAACCTCTTACGTGCCCGATC
AACTCGAGTGCCACCTGACGTCTAAGAAACCATTATTATCATGACATTAACCTATAAAAATAGGCGTATC
ACGAGGCAGA
Features (pLannotate 1.2.2; 10 found; start..end, strand, type, name):
      1..44      -  terminator     bacterial terminator: putative bacterial transcription terminator
     47..68      +  misc_feature   BioBrick prefix: BioBrick prefix for parts that do not start with "ATG"
     75..103     +  promoter       J23119 promoter (fragment): bacterial promoter (Registry of Standard Biological Parts BBa J23119)
    131..802     +  CDS            spisCP: spisCP is a fluorescent protein published in 2008, derived from Stylophora pistillata. It is reported to be a tetramer.
    809..829     +  misc_feature   BioBrick suffix: universal suffix for all parts
    830..887     +  terminator     his operon terminator: This putative transcriptin terminator from the E. coli his operon has a 2-bp deletion introduced during synthesis. Its efficiency has not been determined.
   1082..1670    -  rep_origin     ori: high-copy-number ColE1/pMB1/pBR322/pUC origin of replication
   1853..1947    -  terminator     lambda t0 terminator: transcription terminator from phage lambda
   1971..2627    -  CDS            cat: CAT_ECOLX - Experimental evidence at protein level: Swiss-Prot protein existence level 1. This enzyme is an effector of chloramphenicol resistance in bacteria. From Escherichia coli. This protein is used as a marker in many commonly used cloning vectors, such as pACYC184.
   2628..2725    -  promoter       cat promoter: promoter of the E. coli cat gene encoding chloramphenicol acetyltransferase
