[The description below was written by a language model from this plasmid's Addgene catalogue record and pLannotate feature annotations shown in this document.]
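Description:
spisPink chromoprotein is a small (about 2.8 kb) synthetic-biology plasmid built on the iGEM Registry BioBrick vector pSB1C3 and intended for use in Escherichia coli. It replicates from a high-copy ColE1/pMB1/pUC-type origin and is selected with chloramphenicol through a cat (chloramphenicol acetyltransferase) gene driven by its native cat promoter and followed by the phage lambda t0 terminator. As is typical for this backbone, the cloning region is insulated by flanking transcription terminators, here a putative bacterial terminator upstream and a his operon terminator downstream.

The payload is a compact constitutive expression cassette described in the record as promoter, ribosome binding site and spisPink coding sequence, placed between the BioBrick prefix and suffix. The annotation identifies the promoter as a partial match to J23119, a member of the Registry's constitutive bacterial promoter family; the exact promoter variant and the RBS are not named in the record. The open reading frame matches spisCP, a tetrameric chromoprotein derived from the coral Stylophora pistillata; the insert is listed as synthetic. The record also states that BioBrick sites were removed, which most plausibly refers to eliminating the standard assembly restriction sites from within the insert so that the part remains compatible with BioBrick cloning, since the prefix and suffix are still detected in the sequence.

The plasmid constitutively overexpresses the pink chromoprotein, giving E. coli a colour visible without instrumentation. It belongs to a palette of eukaryotic chromoproteins engineered as bacterial reporters, and the cassette can be moved or combined with other standard parts.
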