Addgene plasmid #117839: spisPink chromoprotein
Purpose: BioBrick pSB1C3 plasmid that constitutively overexpresses spisPink chromoprotein in E. coli
Depositing lab: Anthony Forster. Depositing organization: Uppsala University. Publication: Engineering a palette of eukaryotic chromoproteins for bacterial synthetic biology. Liljeruhm J, Funk SK, Tietscher S, Edlund AD, Jamal S, Wistrand-Yuen P, Dyrhage K, Gynna A, Ivermark K, Lovgren J, Tornblom V, Virtanen A, Lundin ER, Wistrand-Yuen E, Forster AC. J Biol Eng. 2018 May 10;12:8. doi: 10.1186/s13036-018-0100-0. eCollection 2018. 100 PubMed 29760772.
Backbone
  Vector backbone: BioBrick pSB1C3 vector
  Backbone manufacturer: iGEM Registry
  Modifications to backbone: BioBrick sites removed
  Vector type: Synthetic Biology ; Escherichia coli
Growth in bacteria
  Bacterial resistance: Chloramphenicol, 25 μg/mL
  Growth temperature: 37°C
  Growth strain: DH5alpha
  Copy number: High Copy
Gene/Insert
  Gene/Insert name: promoter, RBS, spisPink
  Species: Synthetic
  Mutation: BioBrick sites removed
Terms and licenses: Academic/Nonprofit Terms; Industry Terms: Not Available to Industry
How to cite: spisPink chromoprotein was a gift from Anthony Forster (Addgene plasmid # 117839 ; http://n2t.net/addgene:117839 ; RRID:Addgene_117839)
